>Addgene plasmid #206995 | pML45 | addgene full sequence | sequence record 409727 | Addgene NGS Result
TTTATTTTTTAATTATTTTGTGCAGCGATGGGGGCGGGGGGGGGGGGGGGGGGGGGCGRGGGGGGGGGSG
GGGSGRGGCGGRGAGGKGCGGCGGCAGCCAATCAGAGCGGCGCGCTCCGAAAGTTTCCTTTTATGGCGAG
GCGGCGGCGGCGGCGGCCCTATAAAAAGCGAAGCGCGCGGCGGGCGGGAGTCGCTGCGCGCTGCCTTCGC
CCCGTGCCCCGCTCCGCCGCCGCCTCGCGCCGCCCGCCCCGGCTCTGACTGACCGCGTTACTCCCACAGG
TGAGCGGGCGGGACGGCCCTTCTCCTCCGGGCTGTAATTAGCTGAGCAAGAGGTAAGGGTTTAAGGGATG
GTTGGTTGGTGGGGTATTAATGTTTAATTACCTGGAGCACCTGCCTGAAATCACTTTTTTTCAGGTTGGA
CCGGTGCCACCATGGACTATAAGGACCACGACGGAGACTACAAGGATCATGATATTGATTACAAAGACGA
TGACGATAAGATGGCCCCAAAGAAGAAGCGGAAGGTCGGTATCCACGGAGTCCCAGCAGCCGACAAGAAG
TACAGCATCGGCCTGGACATCGGCACCAACTCTGTGGGCTGGGCCGTGATCACCGACGAGTACAAGGTGC
CCAGCAAGAAATTCAAGGTGCTGGGCAACACCGACCGGCACAGCATCAAGAAGAACCTGATCGGAGCCCT
GCTGTTCGACAGCGGCGAAACAGCCGAGGCCACCCGGCTGAAGAGAACCGCCAGAAGAAGATACACCAGA
CGGAAGAACCGGATCTGCTATCTGCAAGAGATCTTCAGCAACGAGATGGCCAAGGTGGACGACAGCTTCT
TCCACAGACTGGAAGAGTCCTTCCTGGTGGAAGAGGATAAGAAGCACGAGCGGCACCCCATCTTCGGCAA
CATCGTGGACGAGGTGGCCTACCACGAGAAGTACCCCACCATCTACCACCTGAGAAAGAAACTGGTGGAC
AGCACCGACAAGGCCGACCTGCGGCTGATCTATCTGGCCCTGGCCCACATGATCAAGTTCCGGGGCCACT
TCCTGATCGAGGGCGACCTGAACCCCGACAACAGCGACGTGGACAAGCTGTTCATCCAGCTGGTGCAGAC
CTACAACCAGCTGTTCGAGGAAAACCCCATCAACGCCAGCGGCGTGGACGCCAAGGCCATCCTGTCTGCC
AGACTGAGCAAGAGCAGACGGCTGGAAAATCTGATCGCCCAGCTGCCCGGCGAGAAGAAGAATGGCCTGT
TCGGAAACCTGATTGCCCTGAGCCTGGGCCTGACCCCCAACTTCAAGAGCAACTTCGACCTGGCCGAGGA
TGCCAAACTGCAGCTGAGCAAGGACACCTACGACGACGACCTGGACAACCTGCTGGCCCAGATCGGCGAC
CAGTACGCCGACCTGTTTCTGGCCGCCAAGAACCTGTCCGACGCCATCCTGCTGAGCGACATCCTGAGAG
TGAACACCGAGATCACCAAGGCCCCCCTGAGCGCCTCTATGATCAAGAGATACGACGAGCACCACCAGGA
CCTGACCCTGCTGAAAGCTCTCGTGCGGCAGCAGCTGCCTGAGAAGTACAAAGAGATTTTCTTCGACCAG
AGCAAGAACGGCTACGCCGGCTACATTGACGGCGGAGCCAGCCAGGAAGAGTTCTACAAGTTCATCAAGC
CCATCCTGGAAAAGATGGACGGCACCGAGGAACTGCTCGTGAAGCTGAACAGAGAGGACCTGCTGCGGAA
GCAGCGGACCTTCGACAACGGCAGCATCCCCCACCAGATCCACCTGGGAGAGCTGCACGCCATTCTGCGG
CGGCAGGAAGATTTTTACCCATTCCTGAAGGACAACCGGGAAAAGATCGAGAAGATCCTGACCTTCCGCA
TCCCCTACTACGTGGGCCCTCTGGCCAGGGGAAACAGCAGATTCGCCTGGATGACCAGAAAGAGCGAGGA
AACCATCACCCCCTGGAACTTCGAGGAAGTGGTGGACAAGGGCGCTTCCGCCCAGAGCTTCATCGAGCGG
ATGACCAACTTCGATAAGAACCTGCCCAACGAGAAGGTGCTGCCCAAGCACAGCCTGCTGTACGAGTACT
TCACCGTGTATAACGAGCTGACCAAAGTGAAATACGTGACCGAGGGAATGAGAAAGCCCGCCTTCCTGAG
CGGCGAGCAGAAAAAGGCCATCGTGGACCTGCTGTTCAAGACCAACCGGAAAGTGACCGTGAAGCAGCTG
AAAGAGGACTACTTCAAGAAAATCGAGTGCTTCGACTCCGTGGAAATCTCCGGCGTGGAAGATCGGTTCA
ACGCCTCCCTGGGCACATACCACGATCTGCTGAAAATTATCAAGGACAAGGACTTCCTGGACAATGAGGA
AAACGAGGACATTCTGGAAGATATCGTGCTGACCCTGACACTGTTTGAGGACAGAGAGATGATCGAGGAA
CGGCTGAAAACCTATGCCCACCTGTTCGACGACAAAGTGATGAAGCAGCTGAAGCGGCGGAGATACACCG
GCTGGGGCAGGCTGAGCCGGAAGCTGATCAACGGCATCCGGGACAAGCAGTCCGGCAAGACAATCCTGGA
TTTCCTGAAGTCCGACGGCTTCGCCAACAGAAACTTCATGCAGCTGATCCACGACGACAGCCTGACCTTT
AAAGAGGACATCCAGAAAGCCCAGGTGTCCGGCCAGGGCGATAGCCTGCACGAGCACATTGCCAATCTGG
CCGGCAGCCCCGCCATTAAGAAGGGCATCCTGCAGACAGTGAAGGTGGTGGACGAGCTCGTGAAAGTGAT
GGGCCGGCACAAGCCCGAGAACATCGTGATCGAAATGGCCAGAGAGAACCAGACCACCCAGAAGGGACAG
AAGAACAGCCGCGAGAGAATGAAGCGGATCGAAGAGGGCATCAAAGAGCTGGGCAGCCAGATCCTGAAAG
AACACCCCGTGGAAAACACCCAGCTGCAGAACGAGAAGCTGTACCTGTACTACCTGCAGAATGGGCGGGA
TATGTACGTGGACCAGGAACTGGACATCAACCGGCTGTCCGACTACGATGTGGACCATATCGTGCCTCAG
AGCTTTCTGAAGGACGACTCCATCGACAACAAGGTGCTGACCAGAAGCGACAAGAACCGGGGCAAGAGCG
ACAACGTGCCCTCCGAAGAGGTCGTGAAGAAGATGAAGAACTACTGGCGGCAGCTGCTGAACGCCAAGCT
GATTACCCAGAGAAAGTTCGACAATCTGACCAAGGCCGAGAGAGGCGGCCTGAGCGAACTGGATAAGGCC
GGCTTCATCAAGAGACAGCTGGTGGAAACCCGGCAGATCACAAAGCACGTGGCACAGATCCTGGACTCCC
GGATGAACACTAAGTACGACGAGAATGACAAGCTGATCCGGGAAGTGAAAGTGATCACCCTGAAGTCCAA
GCTGGTGTCCGATTTCCGGAAGGATTTCCAGTTTTACAAAGTGCGCGAGATCAACAACTACCACCACGCC
CACGACGCCTACCTGAACGCCGTCGTGGGAACCGCCCTGATCAAAAAGTACCCTAAGCTGGAAAGCGAGT
TCGTGTACGGCGACTACAAGGTGTACGACGTGCGGAAGATGATCGCCAAGAGCGAGCAGGAAATCGGCAA
GGCTACCGCCAAGTACTTCTTCTACAGCAACATCATGAACTTTTTCAAGACCGAGATTACCCTGGCCAAC
GGCGAGATCCGGAAGCGGCCTCTGATCGAGACAAACGGCGAAACCGGGGAGATCGTGTGGGATAAGGGCC
GGGATTTTGCCACCGTGCGGAAAGTGCTGAGCATGCCCCAAGTGAATATCGTGAAAAAGACCGAGGTGCA
GACAGGCGGCTTCAGCAAAGAGTCTATCCTGCCCAAGAGGAACAGCGATAAGCTGATCGCCAGAAAGAAG
GACTGGGACCCTAAGAAGTACGGCGGCTTCGACAGCCCCACCGTGGCCTATTCTGTGCTGGTGGTGGCCA
AAGTGGAAAAGGGCAAGTCCAAGAAACTGAAGAGTGTGAAAGAGCTGCTGGGGATCACCATCATGGAAAG
AAGCAGCTTCGAGAAGAATCCCATCGACTTTCTGGAAGCCAAGGGCTACAAAGAAGTGAAAAAGGACCTG
ATCATCAAGCTGCCTAAGTACTCCCTGTTCGAGCTGGAAAACGGCCGGAAGAGAATGCTGGCCTCTGCCG
GCGAACTGCAGAAGGGAAACGAACTGGCCCTGCCCTCCAAATATGTGAACTTCCTGTACCTGGCCAGCCA
CTATGAGAAGCTGAAGGGCTCCCCCGAGGATAATGAGCAGAAACAGCTGTTTGTGGAACAGCACAAGCAC
TACCTGGACGAGATCATCGAGCAGATCAGCGAGTTCTCCAAGAGAGTGATCCTGGCCGACGCTAATCTGG
ACAAAGTGCTGTCCGCCTACAACAAGCACCGGGATAAGCCCATCAGAGAGCAGGCCGAGAATATCATCCA
CCTGTTTACCCTGACCAATCTGGGAGCCCCTGCCGCCTTCAAGTACTTTGACACCACCATCGACCGGAAG
AGGTACACCAGCACCAAAGAGGTGCTGGACGCCACCCTGATCCACCAGAGCATCACCGGCCTGTACGAGA
CACGGATCGACCTGTCTCAGCTGGGAGGCGACAAAAGGCCGGCGGCCACGAAAAAGGCCGGCCAGGCAAA
AAAGAAAAAGTAAGAATTCCTAGAGCTCGCTGATCAGCCTCGACTGTGCCTTCTAGTTGCCAGCCATCTG
TTGTTTGCCCCTCCCCCGTGCCTTCCTTGACCCTGGAAGGTGCCACTCCCACTGTCCTTTCCTAATAAAA
TGAGGAAATTGCATCGCATTGTCTGAGTAGGTGTCATTCTATTCTGGGGGGTGGGGTGGGGCAGGACAGC
AAGGGGGAGGATTGGGAAGAGAATAGCAGGCATGCTGGGGAGCGGCCGCAGGAACCCCTAGTGATGGAGT
TGGCCACTCCCTCTCTGCGCGCTCGCTCGCTCACTGAGGCCGGGCGACCAAAGGTCGCCCGACGCCCGGG
CTTTGCCCGGGCGGCCTCAGTGAGCGAGCGAGCGCGCAGCTGCCTGCAGGGGCGCCTGATGCGGTATTTT
CTCCTTACGCATCTGTGCGGTATTTCACACCGCATA
[95 nt withheld, positions 5147-5241]
T
[46 nt withheld, positions 5243-5288]
C
[141 nt withheld, positions 5290-5430]
CCTTTGACGTTGGAGTCCACGTTCTTT
[37 nt withheld, positions 5458-5494]
ACTCTATCTCGGGCTATTCTTTTGATTTATAAGGGATTTTGCCGATTTCGGTCTATTGGTTAAAAAATGA
GCTGATTTAACAAAAATTTAACGCGAATTTTAACAAAATATTAACGTTTACAATTTTATGGTGCACTCTC
AGTACAATCTGCTCTGATGCCGCATAGTTAAGCCAGCCCCGACACCCGCCAACACCCGCTGACGCGCCCT
GACGGGCTTGTCTGCTCCCGGCATCCGCTTACAGACAAGCTGTGACCGTCTCCGGGAGCTGCATGTGTCA
GAGGTTTTCACCGTCATCACCGAAACGCGCGAGACGAAAGGGCCTCGTGATACGCCTATTTTTATAGGTT
AATGTCATGATAATAATGGTTTCTTAGACGTCAGGTGGCACTTTTCGGGGAAATGTGCGCGGAACCCCTA
TTTGTTTATTTTTCTAAATACATTCAAATATGTATCCGCTCATGAGACAATAACCCTGATAAATGCTTCA
ATAATATTGAAAAAGGAAGAGTATGAGTATTCAACATTTCCGTGTCGCCCTTATTCCCTTTTTTGCGGCA
TTTTGCCTTCCTGTTTTTGCTCACCCAGAAACGCTGGTGAAAGTAAAAGATGCTGAAGATCAGTTGGGTG
CACGAGTGGGTTACATCGAACTGGATCTCAACAGCGGTAAGATCCTTGAGAGTTTTCGCCCCGAAGAACG
TTTTCCAATGATGAGCACTTTTAAAGTTCTGCTATGTGGCGCGGTATTATCCCGTATTGACGCCGGGCAA
GAGCAACTCGGTCGCCGCATACACTATTCTCAGAATGACTTGGTTGAGTACTCACCAGTCACAGAAAAGC
ATCTTACGGATGGCATGACAGTAAGAGAATTATGCAGTGCTGCCATAACCATGAGTGATAACACTGCGGC
CAACTTACTTCTGACAACGATCGGAGGACCGAAGGAGCTAACCGCTTTTTTGCACAACATGGGGGATCAT
GTAACTCGCCTTGATCGTTGGGAACCGGAGCTGAATGAAGCCATACCAAACGACGAGCGTGACACCACGA
TGCCTGTAGCAATGGCAACAACGTTGCGCAAACTATTAACTGGCGAACTACTTACTCTAGCTTCCCGGCA
ACAATTAATAGACTGGATGGAGGCGGATAAAGTTGCAGGACCACTTCTGCGCTCGGCCCTTCCGGCTGGC
TGGTTTATTGCTGATAAATCTGGAGCCGGTGAGCGTGGAAGCCGCGGTATCATTGCAGCACTGGGGCCAG
ATGGTAAGCCCTCCCGTATCGTAGTTATCTACACGACGGGGAGTCAGGCAACTATGGATGAACGAAATAG
ACAGATCGCTGAGATAGGTGCCTCACTGATTAAGCATTGGTAACTGTCAGACCAAGTTTACTCATATATA
CTTTAGATTGATTTAAAACTTCATTTTTAATTTAAAAGGATCTAGGTGAAGATCCTTTTTGATAATCTCA
TGACCAAAATCCCTTAACGTGAGTTTTCGTTCCACTGAGCGTCAGACCCCGTAGAAAAGATCAAAGGATC
TTCTTGAGATCCTTTTTTTCTGCGCGTAATCTGCTGCTTGCAAACAAAAAAACCACCGCTACCAGCGGTG
GTTTGTTTGCCGGATCAAGAGCTACCAACTCTTTTTCCGAAGGTAACTGGCTTCAGCAGAGCGCAGATAC
CAAATACTGTTCTTCTAGTGTAGCCGTAGTTAGGCCACCACTTCAAGAACTCTGTAGCACCGCCTACATA
CCTCGCTCTGCTAATCCTGTTACCAGTGGCTGCTGCCAGTGGCGATAAGTCGTGTCTTACCGGGTTGGAC
TCAAGACGATAGTTACCGGATAAGGCGCAGCGGTCGGGCTGAACGGGGGGTTCGTGCACACAGCCCAGCT
TGGAGCGAACGACCTACACCGAACTGAGATACCTACAGCGTGAGCTATGAGAAAGCGCCACGCTTCCCGA
AGGGAGAAAGGCGGACAGGTATCCGGTAAGCGGCAGGGTCGGAACAGGAGAGCGCACGAGGGAGCTTCCA
GGGGGAAACGCCTGGTATCTTTATAGTCCTGTCGGGTTTCGCCACCTCTGACTTGAGCGTCGATTTTTGT
GATGCTCGTCAGGGGGGCGGAGCCTATGGAAAAACGCCAGCAACGCGGCCTTTTTACGGTTCCTGGCCTT
TTGCTGGCCTTTTGCTCACATGTGAGGGCCTATTTCCCATGATTCCTTCATATTTGCATATACGATACAA
GGCTGTTAGAGAGATAATTGGAATTAATTTGACTGTAAACACAAAGATATTAGTACAAAATACGTGACGT
AGAAAGTAATAATTTCTTGGGTAGTTTGCAGTTTTAAAATTATGTTTTAAAATGGACTATCATATGCTTA
CCGTAACTTGAAAGTATTTCGATTTCTTGGCTTTATATATCTTGTGGAAAGGACGAAACACCGCCCACAG
GCACCTAGATGGGTTTTAGAGCTAGAAATAGCAAGTTAAAATAAGGCTAGTCCGTTATCAACTTGAAAAA
GTGGCACCGAGTCGGTGCTTTTTTGTTTTAGAGCTAGAAATAGCAAGTTAAAATAAGGCTAGTCCGTTTT
TAGCGCGTGCGCCAATTCTGCAGACAAATGGCTCTAGAGGTACCCGTTACATAACTTACGGTAAATGGCC
CGCCTGGCTGACCGCCCAACGACCCCCGCCCATTGACGTCAATAGTAACGCCAATAGGGACTTTCCATTG
ACGTCAATGGGTGGAGTATTTACGGTAAACTGCCCACTTGGCAGTACATCAAGTGTATCATATGCCAAGT
ACGCCCCCTATTGACGTCAATGACGGTAAATGGCCCGCCTGGCATTGTGCCCAGTACATGACCTTATGGG
ACTTTCCTACTTGGCAGTACATCTACGTATTAGTCATCGCTATTACCATGGTCGAGGTGAGCCCCACGTT
CTGCTTCACTCTCCCCATCTCCCCCCCCTCCCCACCCCCAATTTTGTATTTA
Features (pLannotate 1.2.2; 18 found; start..end, strand, type, name):
    187..414     +  intron         hybrid intron: hybrid between chicken β-actin (CBA) and minute virus of mice (MMV) introns (Gray et al., 2011)
    552..2153    +  CDS            Cas9(N): N-terminal portion of Streptococcus pyogenes Cas9 (Zetsche et al., 2015)
   2154..4652    +  CDS            Cas9(C): C-terminal portion of Streptococcus pyogenes Cas9 (Zetsche et al., 2015)
   4653..4700    +  CDS            nucleoplasmin NLS: bipartite nuclear localization signal from nucleoplasmin
   4734..4845    +  polyA_signal   bGH poly(A) signal: bovine growth hormone polyadenylation signal
   4950..5090    +  repeat_region  AAV2 ITR: inverted terminal repeat of adeno-associated virus serotype 2 inverted
   5095..5146    -  misc_feature   bom (fragment): basis of mobility region from pBR322
   5165..5620    +  rep_origin     f1 ori (sequence partly withheld): f1 bacteriophage origin of replication; arrow indicates direction of (+) strand synthesis
   5621..5670    -  misc_feature   bom (fragment): basis of mobility region from pBR322
   5772..5807    -  CDS            rop (fragment): Rop protein, which maintains plasmids at low copy number; rop
   5902..6006    +  promoter       AmpR promoter: bla
   6007..6867    +  CDS            AmpR: β-lactamase; bla; confers resistance to ampicillin, carbenicillin, and related antibiotics
   7038..7626    +  rep_origin     ori: high-copy-number ColE1/pMB1/pBR322/pUC origin of replication
   7688..7928    +  promoter       U6 promoter: RNA polymerase III promoter for human U6 snRNA
   7957..8032    +  misc_RNA       gRNA scaffold: guide RNA scaffold for the Streptococcus pyogenes CRISPR/Cas9 system
   8039..8082    +  misc_RNA       gRNA scaffold (fragment): guide RNA scaffold for the Streptococcus pyogenes CRISPR/Cas9 system
   8129..8414    +  enhancer       CMV enhancer: human cytomegalovirus immediate early enhancer; contains an 18-bp deletion relative to the standard CMV enhancer
   8416..186     +  promoter       chicken β-actin promoter (across the origin): contains a 21-bp deletion relative to the standard chicken β-actin promoter
