[The description below was written by a language model from this plasmid's Addgene catalogue record and pLannotate feature annotations shown in this document.]
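Description:
pML45 is a mammalian CRISPR expression plasmid built on the pX330 backbone that delivers both components of the Streptococcus pyogenes Cas9 system from a single 8.5 kb vector. A human U6 RNA polymerase III promoter drives a single guide RNA consisting of a 20-nt spacer against the mouse Ptbp1 gene fused to the SpCas9 gRNA scaffold. The spacer was inserted between the backbone's BbsI sites, which were destroyed in the process. The annotation also picks up a second, partial scaffold fragment just downstream of the full one.

The Cas9 cassette is driven by a hybrid promoter made of the CMV immediate-early enhancer and the chicken β-actin promoter, followed by a hybrid chicken β-actin/minute virus of mice intron. The annotated N- and C-terminal Cas9 portions are contiguous, so together they form one continuous open reading frame. It ends in a bipartite nucleoplasmin nuclear localization signal and is terminated by a bovine growth hormone polyadenylation signal. The stretch between the intron and the start of the annotated Cas9 coding region carries no annotation, so any N-terminal tags or localization signals there are not documented in this record. A single AAV2 inverted terminal repeat lies downstream of the poly(A) signal, and with only one repeat annotated the plasmid is not a packageable AAV vector.

In bacteria the plasmid replicates from a high-copy ColE1/pUC-type origin and is selected with ampicillin via β-lactamase; an f1 phage origin is also present. No mammalian selection marker or reporter is annotated. The associated publication describes auxin-inducible depletion of the RNA-binding protein PTBP1 in mouse embryonic stem cells, which suggests that the plasmid is used to cut the Ptbp1 locus for genome editing in that system, though the record does not give the exact editing strategy.
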