Addgene plasmid #206995: pML45
Purpose: Contains gRNA targeting mouse Ptbp1 gene and Cas9 ORF.
Depositing lab: Eugene Makeyev. Depositing organization: King's College London. Publication: Protocol for auxin-inducible depletion of the RNA-binding protein PTBP1 in mouse embryonic stem cells. Kainov Y, Zhuravskaya A, Makeyev EV. STAR Protoc. 2023 Oct 18;4(4):102644. doi: 10.1016/j.xpro.2023.102644. PubMed 37862173.
Backbone
  Vector backbone: pX330
  Vector type: Mammalian Expression, CRISPR
Growth in bacteria
  Bacterial resistance: Ampicillin, 100 μg/mL
  Growth temperature: 37°C
  Growth strain: DH5alpha
  Copy number: Unknown
Gene/Insert
  Gene/Insert name: Ptbp1 gRNA
  gRNA/shRNA sequence: GCCCACAGGCACCTAGATGG
  Species: M. musculus (mouse)
  Entrez Gene: Ptbp1 (a.k.a. HNRPI, PTB-1, PTB2, PTB3, PTB4, Ptb, pPTB)
  Promoter: U6
  Cloning method: Restriction Enzyme; 5′ cloning site BbsI (destroyed during cloning); 3′ cloning site BbsI (destroyed during cloning)
  Sequencing primers: 5′ GACTATCATATGCTTACCGT
Terms and licenses: Academic/Nonprofit Terms; Industry Terms: Not Available to Industry
How to cite: pML45 was a gift from Eugene Makeyev (Addgene plasmid # 206995 ; http://n2t.net/addgene:206995 ; RRID:Addgene_206995)
